Addgene plasmid #91486: pHH0103_SAMSN1-1/1
Purpose: Protein expression and purification of human SH3 domain construct SAMSN1-1/1
Depositing lab: Sachdev Sidhu. Depositing organization: University of Toronto. Publication: Comprehensive Analysis of the Human SH3 Domain Family Reveals a Wide Variety of Non-canonical Specificities. Teyra J, Huang H, Jain S, Guan X, Dong A, Liu Y, Tempel W, Min J, Tong Y, Kim PM, Bader GD, Sidhu SS. Structure. 2017 Oct 3;25(10):1598-1610.e3. doi: 10.1016/j.str.2017.07.017. Epub 2017 Sep 7. PubMed 28890361.
Backbone
  Vector backbone: pHH0103
  Vector type: Bacterial Expression
Growth in bacteria
  Bacterial resistance: Ampicillin, 100 μg/mL
  Growth temperature: 37°C
  Growth strain: DH5alpha
  Copy number: Low Copy
Gene/Insert
  Gene/Insert name: SAMSN1-1/1
  Species: H. sapiens (human)
  Insert size (bp): 227
  Entrez Gene: SAMSN1 (a.k.a. HACS1, NASH1, SASH2, SH3D6B)
  Cloning method: Restriction Enzyme; 5′ cloning site Sfi1 (unknown if destroyed); 3′ cloning site Not1 (unknown if destroyed)
Terms and licenses: Academic/Nonprofit Terms; Industry Terms: Not Available to Industry
How to cite: pHH0103_SAMSN1-1/1 was a gift from Sachdev Sidhu (Addgene plasmid # 91486 ; http://n2t.net/addgene:91486 ; RRID:Addgene_91486)
