[The description below was written by a language model from this plasmid's Addgene catalogue record and pLannotate feature annotations shown in this document.]
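Description:
pHH0103_SAMSN1-1/1 is a 6.9 kb bacterial expression plasmid built on the pHH0103 backbone for producing and purifying the single SH3 domain of the human adaptor protein SAMSN1 (also known as HACS1 or SASH2) in E. coli. It is propagated through a ColE1/pBR322-type origin with the associated bom region and is selected with ampicillin via the TEM beta-lactamase gene and its own promoter. The catalogue lists it as low copy; the rop gene appears only as fragments, interrupted by an f1 phage origin.

Expression is driven by the hybrid tac promoter followed by a lac operator. A plasmid-borne lacI gene under the up-mutated lacIq promoter supplies repressor, so transcription is held off until induced with IPTG. The open reading frame begins with a 6xHis tag, continues into Schistosoma japonicum glutathione S-transferase, and ends with the roughly 227 bp SH3 insert cloned between SfiI and NotI sites. This gives a His-GST-SH3 fusion that can be purified by nickel or glutathione affinity. The automated annotation labels the insert as a fragment of SASH3, a related human protein. This most likely reflects sequence similarity between related SH3 domains, since the position and length match the catalogued SAMSN1 insert.

Downstream lie an fd terminator and two fragments of M13 gene III, along with remnants of the tetracycline resistance gene and its promoter. These suggest that the backbone derives from a phagemid display vector, although the record does not say so. The plasmid belongs to a set of constructs used for a family-wide analysis of human SH3 domain binding specificities.
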