Features (pLannotate 1.2.2; 21 found; start..end, strand, type, name):
     43..120     +  promoter       lacIq promoter: lacI (mutant); In the lacIq allele, a single base change in the promoter boosts expression of the lacI gene about 10-fold.
    121..1203    +  CDS            lacI: lac repressor; lacI; The lac repressor binds to the lac operator to inhibit transcription in E. coli. This inhibition can be relieved by adding lactose or isopropyl-β-D-thiogalactopyranoside (IPTG).
   1216..1237    +  protein_bind   CAP binding site: CAP binding activates transcription in the presence of cAMP. E. coli catabolite activator protein
   1256..1273    +  promoter       tet promoter (fragment): E. coli promoter for tetracycline efflux protein gene
   1446..1474    +  promoter       tac promoter: strong E. coli promoter; hybrid between the trp and lac UV5 promoters
   1482..1498    +  protein_bind   lac operator: The lac repressor binds to the lac operator to inhibit transcription in E. coli. This inhibition can be relieved by adding lactose or isopropyl-β-D-thiogalactopyranoside (IPTG). lac repressor encoded by lacI
   1583..1600    +  CDS            6xHis: 6xHis affinity tag
   1616..2269    +  CDS            GST26_SCHJA: Experimental evidence at protein level: Swiss-Prot protein existence level 1. GST isoenzymes appear to play a central role in the parasite detoxification system. Other functions are also suspected including a role in increasing the solubility of haematin in the parasite gut. From Schistosoma japonicum (Blood fluke).
   2324..2551    +  CDS            SASH3 (fragment): SASH3_HUMAN - Also known as CXorf9, SLY. Experimental evidence at protein level: Swiss-Prot protein existence level 1. May function as a signaling adapter protein in lymphocytes. From Homo sapiens (Human).
   2558..2605    +  terminator     fd terminator (sequence withheld): central terminator from bacteriophage fd (Otsuka and Kunisawa, 1982)
   2610..2822    +  CDS            M13 gene III (fragment) (sequence partly withheld): pIII; III; minor coat protein
   2837..3307    +  CDS            M13 gene III (fragment) (sequence partly withheld): pIII; III; minor coat protein
   3329..3399    +  CDS            TcR (fragment): tetracycline efflux protein; tet; confers resistance to tetracycline
   3641..4021    -  CDS            YPB1_ECOLX: Protein predicted: Swiss-Prot protein existence level 4. From Escherichia coli.
   4038..4189    +  CDS            rop (fragment): Rop protein, which maintains plasmids at low copy number; rop
   4225..4653    -  rep_origin     f1 ori (sequence partly withheld): f1 bacteriophage origin of replication; arrow indicates direction of (+) strand synthesis
   4662..4701    +  CDS            rop (fragment): Rop protein, which maintains plasmids at low copy number; rop
   4803..4943    +  misc_feature   bom: basis of mobility region from pBR322
   5129..5716    -  rep_origin     ori: high-copy-number ColE1/pMB1/pBR322/pUC origin of replication
   5890..6747    -  CDS            bla: BLAT_ECOLX - Experimental evidence at protein level: Swiss-Prot protein existence level 1. TEM-type are the most prevalent beta-lactamases in enterobacteria; they hydrolyze the beta-lactam bond in susceptible beta-lactam antibiotics, thus conferring resistance to penicillins and cephalosporins. TEM-3 and TEM-4 are capable of hydrolyzing cefotaxime and ceftazidime. TEM-5 is capable of hydrolyzing ceftazidime. TEM-6 is capable of hydrolyzing ceftazidime and aztreonam. TEM-8/CAZ-2, TEM- 16/CAZ-7 and TEM-24/CAZ-6 are markedly active against ceftazidime. IRT- 4 shows resistance to beta-lactamase in
   6748..6852    -  promoter       AmpR promoter: bla
>Addgene plasmid #91486 | pHH0103_SAMSN1-1/1 | addgene full sequence | sequence record 192379 | Addgene NGS Result
AAATAGGCGTATCACGAGGCCCTTTCGTCTTCAAGAATTCCCGACACCATCGAATGGTGCAAAACCTTTC
GCGGTATGGCATGATAGCGCCCGGAAGAGAGTCAATTCAGGGTGGTGAATGTGAAACCAGTAACGTTATA
CGATGTCGCAGAGTATGCCGGTGTCTCTTATCAGACCGTTTCCCGCGTGGTGAACCAGGCCAGCCACGTT
TCTGCGAAAACGCGGGAAAAAGTGGAAGCGGCGATGGCGGAGCTGAATTACATTCCCAACCGCGTGGCAC
AACAACTGGCGGGCAAACAGTCGTTGCTGATTGGCGTTGCCACCTCCAGTCTGGCCCTGCACGCGCCGTC
GCAAATTGTCGCGGCGATTAAATCTCGCGCCGATCAACTGGGTGCCAGCGTGGTGGTGTCGATGGTAGAA
CGAAGCGGCGTCGAAGCCTGTAAAGCGGCGGTGCACAATCTTCTCGCGCAACGCGTCAGTGGGCTGATCA
TTAACTATCCGCTGGATGACCAGGATGCCATTGCTGTGGAAGCTGCCTGCACTAATGTTCCGGCGTTATT
TCTTGATGTCTCTGACCAGACACCCATCAACAGTATTATTTTCTCCCATGAAGACGGTACGCGACTGGGC
GTGGAGCATCTGGTCGCATTGGGTCACCAGCAAATCGCGCTGTTAGCGGGCCCATTAAGTTCTGTCTCGG
CGCGTCTGCGTCTGGCTGGCTGGCATAAATATCTCACTCGCAATCAAATTCAGCCGATAGCGGAACGGGA
AGGCGACTGGAGTGCCATGTCCGGTTTTCAACAAACCATGCAAATGCTGAATGAGGGCATCGTTCCCACT
GCGATGCTGGTTGCCAACGATCAGATGGCGCTGGGCGCAATGCGCGCCATTACCGAGTCCGGGCTGCGCG
TTGGTGCGGATATCTCGGTAGTGGGATACGACGATACCGAAGACAGCTCATGTTATATCCCGCCGTTAAC
CACCATCAAACAGGATTTTCGCCTGCTGGGGCAAACCAGCGTGGACCGCTTGCTGCAACTCTCTCAGGGC
CAGGCGGTGAAGGGCAATCAGCTGTTGCCCGTCTCACTGGTGAAAAGAAAAACCACCCTGGCGCCCAATA
CGCAAACCGCCTCTCCCCGCGCGTTGGCCGATTCATTAATGCAGCTGGCACGACAGGTTTCCCGACTGGA
AAGCGGGCAGTGAGCGCAACGCAATTAATGTAAGTTAGCTCACTCATTAGGCACAATTCTCATGTTTGAC
AGCTTATCATCGACTGCACGGTGCACCAATGCTTCTGGCGTCAGGCAGCCATCGGAAGCTGTGGTATGGC
TGTGCAGGTCGTAAATCACTGCATAATTCGTGTCGCTCAAGGCGCACTCCCGTTCTGGATAATGTTTTTT
GCGCCGACATCATAACGGTTCTGGCAAATATTCTGAAATGAGCTGTTGACAATTAATCATCGGCTCGTAT
AATGTGTGGAATTGTGAGCGGATAACAATTTCACACAGGAAACAGCCAGTCCGTTTAGGTGTTTTCACGA
GCACTTCACCAACAAGGACCATAGATTATGAAAATCGAAGAACACCATCACCATCACCATTCCAGCGGTA
AGCTTATGTCCCCTATACTAGGTTATTGGAAAATTAAGGGCCTTGTGCAACCCACTCGACTTCTTTTGGA
ATATCTTGAAGAAAAATATGAAGAGCATTTGTATGAGCGCGATGAAGGTGATAAATGGCGAAACAAAAAG
TTTGAATTGGGTTTGGAGTTTCCCAATCTTCCTTATTATATTGATGGTGATGTTAAATTAACACAGTCTA
TGGCCATCATACGTTATATAGCTGACAAGCACAACATGTTGGGTGGTTGTCCAAAAGAGCGTGCAGAGAT
TTCAATGCTTGAAGGAGCGGTTTTGGATATTAGATACGGTGTTTCGAGAATTGCATATAGTAAAGACTTT
GAAACTCTCAAAGTTGATTTTCTTAGCAAGCTACCTGAAATGCTGAAAATGTTCGAAGATCGTTTATGTC
ATAAAACATATTTAAATGGTGATCATGTAACCCATCCTGACTTCATGTTGTATGACGCTCTTGATGTTGT
TTTATACATGGACCCAATGTGCCTGGATGCGTTCCCAAAATTAGTTTGTTTTAAAAAACGTATTGAAGCT
ATCCCACAAATTGATAAGTACTTGAAATCCAGCAAGTATATAGCATGGCCTTTGCAGGGCTGGCAAGCCA
CGTTTGGTGGTGGCGACCATCCTCCAAAATCGGATCTGGAAGTTCTGTTCCAGGGGCCCCTGTCCAGCGG
TCTGGTTCCGCGTGGTTCCGGTACCGCGGCCCAGCCGGCCATGGCCCAGGGCGCGCTGGGTCGTGCTCGT
GTTCATACCGATTTCACCCCATCTCCGTATGATACCGATTCCCTGAAAATCAAAAAAGGTGACATTATCG
ACATCATTTGCAAAACCCCGATGGGCATGTGGACTGGTATGCTGAACAACAAAGTTGGTAACTTCAAATT
CATTTACGTTGATGTCATTTCCGCGGCCGCATA
[142 nt withheld, positions 2554-2695]
C
[98 nt withheld, positions 2697-2794]
AGTTTGTACTGGTGACGAAACTCAGTGTCTAGCTAGAGTGGC
[149 nt withheld, positions 2837-2985]
T
[41 nt withheld, positions 2987-3027]
T
[62 nt withheld, positions 3029-3090]
A
[35 nt withheld, positions 3092-3126]
CCTCCCTCAATCGGTTGAATGTCGCCCTTTTGTCTTTGGCGCTGGTAAACCATATGAA
[86 nt withheld, positions 3185-3270]
T
[54 nt withheld, positions 3272-3325]
CTAGCGCCGCCCTATACCTTGTCTGCCTCCCCGCGTTGCGTCGCGGTGCATGGAGCCGGGCCACCTCGAC
CTGAATGGAAGCCGGCGGCACCTCGCTAACGGATTCACCACTCCAAGAATTGGAGCCAATCAATTCTTGC
GGAGAACTGTGAATGCGCAAACCAACCCTTGGCAGAACATATCCATCGCGTCCGCCATCTCCAGCAGCCG
CACGCGGCGCATCTCGGGCAGCGTTGGGTCCTGGCCACGGGTGCGCATGATCGTGCTCCTGTCGTTGAGG
ACCCGGCTAGGCTGGCGGGGTTGCCTTACTGGTTAGCAGAATGAATCACCGATACGCGAGCGAACGTGAA
GCGACTGCTGCTGCAAAACGTCTGCGACCTGAGCAACAACATGAATGGTCTTCGGTTTCCGTGTTTCGTA
AAGTCTGGAAACGCGGAAGTCAGCGCCCTGCACCATTATGTTCCGGATCTGCATCGCAGGATGCTGCTGG
CTACCCTGTGGAACACCTACATCTGTATTAACGAAGCGCTGGCATTGACCCTGAGTGATTTTTCTCTGGT
CCCGCCGCATCCATACCGCCAGTTGTTTACCCTCACAACGTTCCAGTAACCGGGCATGTTCATCATCAGT
AACCCGTATCGTGAGCATCCTCTCTCGTTTCATCGGTATCATTACCCCCATGAACAGAAATCCCCCTTAC
ACGGAGGCATCAGTGACCAAACAGGAAAAAACCGCCCTTAACATGGCCCGCTTTATCAGAAGCCAGACAT
TAACGCTTCTGGAGAAACTCAACGAGCTGGACGCGGATGAACAGGCAGACATCTGTGAATCGCTTCACGA
CCACGCTGATGAGCTTTACCGCAGGATCCGCGAAATTGTAAGCGTTAATATTTTGTTAAAATTCGCGTTA
AATTTTTGTTAAATCAGCTCATTTTTTAACCAATAGGCCGAAATCGGCAAAATCCCTTATAAATCAAAAG
AATAGACCGAGATAGGGT
[37 nt withheld, positions 4324-4360]
AAAGAACGTGGACTCCAACGTCAAAGG
[49 nt withheld, positions 4388-4436]
T
[91 nt withheld, positions 4438-4528]
G
[124 nt withheld, positions 4530-4653]
CGCGGATCCTGCCTCGCGCGTTTCGGTGATGACGGTGAAAACCTCTGACACATGCAGCTCCCGGAGACGG
TCACAGCTTGTCTGTAAGCGGATGCCGGGAGCAGACAAGCCCGTCAGGGCGCGTCAGCGGGTGTTGGCGG
GTGTCGGGGCGCAGCCATGACCCAGTCACGTAGCGATAGCGGAGTGTATACTGGCTTAACTATGCGGCAT
CAGAGCAGATTGTACTGAGAGTGCACCATATGCGGTGTGAAATACCGCACAGATGCGTAAGGAGAAAATA
CCGCATCAGGCGCTCTTCCGCTTCCTCGCTCACTGACTCGCTGCGCTCGGTCGTTCGGCTGCGGCGAGCG
GTATCAGCTCACTCAAAGGCGGTAATACGGTTATCCACAGAATCAGGGGATAACGCAGGAAAGAACATGT
GAGCAAAAGGCCAGCAAAAGGCCAGGAACCGTAAAAAGGCCGCGTTGCTGGCGTTTTTCCATAGGCTCCG
CCCCCCTGACGAGCATCACAAAAATCGACGCTCAAGTCAGAGGTGGCGAAACCCGACAGGACTATAAAGA
TACCAGGGTTTCCCCCTGGAAGCTCCCTCGTGCGCTCTCCTGTTCCGACCCTGCCGCTTACCGGATACCT
GTCCGCCTTTCTCCCTTCGGGAAGCGTGGCGCTTTCTCATAGCTCACGCTGTAGGTATCTCAGTTCGGTG
TAGGTCGTTCGCTCCAAGCTGGGCTGTGTGCACGAACCCCCCGTTCAGCCCGACCGCTGCGCCTTATCCG
GTAACTATCGTCTTGAGTCCAACCCGGTAAGACACGACTTATCGCCACTGGCAGCAGCCACTGGTAACAG
GATTAGCAGAGCGAGGTATGTAGGCGGTGCTACAGAGTTCTTGAAGTGGTGGCCTAACTACGGCTACACT
AGAAGGACAGTATTTGGTATCTGCGCTCTGCTGAAGCCAGTTACCTTCGGAAAAAGAGTTGGTAGCTCTT
GATCCGGCAAACAAACCACCGCTGGTAGCGGTGGTTTTTTTGTTTGCAAGCAGCAGATTACGCGCAGAAA
AAAAGGATCTCAAGAAGATCCTTTGATCTTTTCTACGGGGTCTGACGCTCAGTGGAACGAAAACTCACGT
TAAGGGATTTTGGTCATGAGATTATCAAAAAGGATCTTCACCTAGATCCTTTTAAATTAAAAATGAAGTT
TTAAATCAATCTAAAGTATATATGAGTAAACTTGGTCTGACAGTTACCAATGCTTAATCAGTGAGGCACC
TATCTCAGCGATCTGTCTATTTCGTTCATCCATAGTTGCCTGACTCCCCGTCGTGTAGATAACTACGATA
CGGGAGGGCTTACCATCTGGCCCCAGTGCTGCAATGATACCGCGAGACCCACGCTCACCGGCTCCAGATT
TATCAGCAATAAACCAGCCAGCCGGAAGGGCCGAGCGCAGAAGTGGTCCTGCAACTTTATCCGCCTCCAT
CCAGTCTATTAATTGTTGCCGGGAAGCTAGAGTAAGTAGTTCGCCAGTTAATAGTTTGCGCAACGTTGTT
GCCATTGCTGCAGGCATCGTGGTGTCACGCTCGTCGTTTGGTATGGCTTCATTCAGCTCCGGTTCCCAAC
GATCAAGGCGAGTTACATGATCCCCCATATTGTGCAAAAAAGCGGTTAGCTCCTTCGGTCCTCCGATCGT
TGTCAGAAGTAAGTTGGCCGCAGTGTTATCACTCATGGTTATGGCAGCACTGCATAATTCTCTTACTGTC
ATGCCATCCGTAAGATGCTTTTCTGTGACTGGTGAGTACTCAACCAAGTCATTCTGAGAATAGTGTATGC
GGCGACCGAGTTGCTCTTGCCCGGCGTCAACACGGGATAATACCGCGCCACATAGCAGAACTTTAAAAGT
GCTCATCATTGGAAAACGTTCTTCGGGGCGAAAACTCTCAAGGATCTTACCGCTGTTGAGATCCAGTTCG
ATGTAACCCACTCGTGCACCCAACTGATCTTCAGCATCTTTTACTTTCACCAGCGTTTCTGGGTGAGCAA
AAACAGGAAGGCAAAATGCCGCAAAAAAGGGAATAAGGGCGACACGGAAATGTTGAATACTCATACTCTT
CCTTTTTCAATATTATTGAAGCATTTATCAGGGTTATTGTCTCATGAGCGGATACATATTTGAATGTATT
TAGAAAAATAAACAAATAGGGGTTCCGCGCACATTTCCCCGAAAAGTGCCACCTGACGTCTAAGAAACCA
TTATTATCATGACATTAACCTATAA
