>Addgene plasmid #91486 | pHH0103_SAMSN1-1/1 | depositor partial sequence | sequence record 175974 | insert sequence
GGTACCGAATTCGGATCCGCGCGCTGGGTCGTGCTCGTGTTCATACCGATTTCACCCCATCTCCGTATGA
TACCGATTCCCTGAAAATCAAAAAAGGTGACATTATCGACATCATTTGCAAAACCCCGATGGGCATGTGG
ACTGGTATGCTGAACAACAAAGTTGGTAACTTCAAATTCATTTACGTTGATGTCATTTCCGCGGCCGCTA
GCTAAGTCGACGAGCTC
